>Addgene plasmid #247985 | pART7 | addgene full sequence | sequence record 496183 | Addgene NGS Result
TGACCAAGTCAGCTTGGCACTGGCCGTCGTTTTACAACGTCGTGACTGGGAAAACCCTGGCGTTACCCAA
CTTAATCGCCTTGCAGCACATCCCCCTTTCGCCAGCTGGCGTAATAGCGAAGAGGCCCGCACCGATCGCC
CTTCCCAACAGTTGCGCAGCCTGAATGGCGAATGGAAATTGTAAGCGTTAATATTTTGTTAAAATTCGCG
TTAAATTTTTGTTAAATCAGCTCATTTTTTAACCAATAGGCCGAAATCGGCAAAATCCCTTATAAATCAA
AAGAATAGACCGAGATAGGGT
[37 nt withheld, positions 302-338]
AAAGAACGTGGACTCCAACGTCAAAGG
[49 nt withheld, positions 366-414]
T
[91 nt withheld, positions 416-506]
G
[124 nt withheld, positions 508-631]
CAGGTGGCACTTTTCGGGGAAATGTGCGCGGAACCCCTATTTGTTTATTTTTCTAAATACATTCAAATAT
GTATCCGCTCATGAGACAATAACCCTGATAAATGCTTCAATAATATTGAAAAAGGAAGAGTATGAGTATT
CAACATTTCCGTGTCGCCCTTATTCCCTTTTTTGCGGCATTTTGCCTTCCTGTTTTTGCTCACCCAGAAA
CGCTGGTGAAAGTAAAAGATGCTGAAGATCAGTTGGGTGCACGAGTGGGTTACATCGAACTGGATCTCAA
CAGCGGTAAGATCCTTGAGAGTTTTCGCCCCGAAGAACGTTTTCCAATGATGAGCACTTTTAAAGTTCTG
CTATGTGGCGCGGTATTATCCCGTATTGACGCCGGGCAAGAGCAACTCGGTCGCCGCATACACTATTCTC
AGAATGACTTGGTTGAGTACTCACCAGTCACAGAAAAGCATCTTACGGATGGCATGACAGTAAGAGAATT
ATGCAGTGCTGCCATAACCATGAGTGATAACACTGCGGCCAACTTACTTCTGACAACGATCGGAGGACCG
AAGGAGCTAACCGCTTTTTTGCACAACATGGGGGATCATGTAACTCGCCTTGATCGTTGGGAACCGGAGC
TGAATGAAGCCATACCAAACGACGAGCGTGACACCACGATGCCTGTAGCAATGGCAACAACGTTGCGCAA
ACTATTAACTGGCGAACTACTTACTCTAGCTTCCCGGCAACAATTAATAGACTGGATGGAGGCGGATAAA
GTTGCAGGACCACTTCTGCGCTCGGCCCTTCCGGCTGGCTGGTTTATTGCTGATAAATCTGGAGCCGGTG
AGCGTGGGTCTCGCGGTATCATTGCAGCACTGGGGCCAGATGGTAAGCCCTCCCGTATCGTAGTTATCTA
CACGACGGGGAGTCAGGCAACTATGGATGAACGAAATAGACAGATCGCTGAGATAGGTGCCTCACTGATT
AAGCATTGGTAACTGTCAGACCAAGTTTACTCATATATACTTTAGATTGATTTAAAACTTCATTTTTAAT
TTAAAAGGATCTAGGTGAAGATCCTTTTTGATAATCTCATGACCAAAATCCCTTAACGTGAGTTTTCGTT
CCACTGAGCGTCAGACCCCGTAGAAAAGATCAAAGGATCTTCTTGAGATCCTTTTTTTCTGCGCGTAATC
TGCTGCTTGCAAACAAAAAAACCACCGCTACCAGCGGTGGTTTGTTTGCCGGATCAAGAGCTACCAACTC
TTTTTCCGAAGGTAACTGGCTTCAGCAGAGCGCAGATACCAAATACTGTTCTTCTAGTGTAGCCGTAGTT
AGGCCACCACTTCAAGAACTCTGTAGCACCGCCTACATACCTCGCTCTGCTAATCCTGTTACCAGTGGCT
GCTGCCAGTGGCGATAAGTCGTGTCTTACCGGGTTGGACTCAAGACGATAGTTACCGGATAAGGCGCAGC
GGTCGGGCTGAACGGGGGGTTCGTGCACACAGCCCAGCTTGGAGCGAACGACCTACACCGAACTGAGATA
CCTACAGCGTGAGCTATGAGAAAGCGCCACGCTTCCCGAAGGGAGAAAGGCGGACAGGTATCCGGTAAGC
GGCAGGGTCGGAACAGGAGAGCGCACGAGGGAGCTTCCAGGGGGAAACGCCTGGTATCTTTATAGTCCTG
TCGGGTTTCGCCACCTCTGACTTGAGCGTCGATTTTTGTGATGCTCGTCAGGGGGGCGGAGCCTATGGAA
AAACGCCAGCAACGCGGCCTTTTTACGGTTCCTGGCCTTTTGCTGGCCTTTTGCTCACATGTTCTTTCCT
GCGTTATCCCCTGATTCTGTGGATAACCGTATTACCGCCTTTGAGTGAGCTGATACCGCTCGCCGCAGCC
GAACGACCGAGCGCAGCGAGTCAGTGAGCGAGGAAGCGGAAGAGCGCCCAATACGCAAACCGCCTCTCCC
CGCGCGTTGGCCGATTCATTAATGCAGCTGGCACGACAGGTTTCCCGACTGGAAAGCGGGCAGTGAGCGC
AACGCAATTAATGTGAGTTAGCTCACTCATTAGGCACCCCAGGCTTTACACTTTATGCTTCCGGCTCGTA
TGTTGTGTGGAATTGTGAGCGGATAACAATTTCACACAGGAAACAGCTATGACATGATTACGAATTTGGC
CAAGTCGGCCTCTAATACGACTCACTATAGGGAGCTCGTCGAGCGGCCGCTCGACGAATTAATTCCAATC
CCACAAAAATCTGAGCTTAACAGCACAGTTGCTCCTCTCAGAGCAGAATCGGGTATTCAACACCCTCATA
TCAACTACTACGTTGTGTATAACGGTCCACATGCCGGTATATACGATGACTGGGGTTGTACAAAGGCGGC
AACAAACGGCGTTCCCGGAGTTGCACACAAGAAATTTGCCACTATTACAGAGGCAAGAGCAGCAGCTGAC
GCGTACACAACAAGTCAGCAAACAGACAGGTTGAACTTCATCCCCAAAGGAGAAGCTCAACTCAAGCCCA
AGAGCTTTGCTAAGGCCCTAACAAGCCCACCAAAGCAAAAAGCCCACTGGCTCACGCTAGGAACCAAAAG
GCCCAGCAGTGATCCAGCCCCAAAAGAGATCTCCTTTGCCCCGGAGATTACAATGGACGATTTCCTCTAT
CTTTACGATCTAGGAAGGAAGTTCGAAGGTGAAGGTGACGACACTATGTTCACCACTGATAATGAGAAGG
TTAGCCTCTTCAATTTCAGAAAGAATGCTGACCCACAGATGGTTAGAGAGGCCTACGCAGCAGGTCTCAT
CAAGACGATCTACCCGAGTAACAATCTCCAGGAGATCAAATACCTTCCCAAGAAGGTTAAAGATGCAGTC
AAAAGATTCAGGACTAATTGCATCAAGAACACAGAGAAAGACATATTTCTCAAGATCAGAAGTACTATTC
CAGTATGGACGATTCAAGGCTTGCTTCATAAACCAAGGCAAGTAATAGAGATTGGAGTCTCTAAAAAGGT
AGTTCCTACTGAATCTAAGGCCATGCATGGAGTCTAAGATTCAAATCGAGGATCTAACAGAACTCGCCGT
GAAGACTGGCGAACAGTTCATACAGAGTCTTTTACGACTCAATGACAAGAAGAAAATCTTCGTCAACATG
GTGGAGCACGACACTCTGGTCTACTCCAAAAATGTCAAAGATACAGTCTCAGAAGACCAAAGGGCTATTG
AGACTTTTCAACAAAGGATAATTTCGGGAAACCTCCTCGGATTCCATTGCCCAGCTATCTGTCACTTCAT
CGAAAGGACAGTAGAAAAGGAAGGTGGCTCCTACAAATGCCATCATTGCGATAAAGGAAAGGCTATCATT
CAAGATCTCTCTGCCGACAGTGGTCCCAAAGATGGACCCCCACCCACGAGGAGCATCGTGGAAAAAGAAG
ACGTTCCAACCACGTCTTCAAAGCAAGTGGATTGATGTGACATCTCCACTGACGTAAGGGATGACGCACA
ATCCCACTATCCTTCGCAAGACCCTTCCTCTATATAAGGAAGTTCATTTCATTTGGAGAGGACACGCTCG
AGGAATTCGGTACCCCGGGTTCGAAATCGATAAGCTTGGATCCTCTAGAGTCCTGCTTTAATGAGATATG
CGAGACGCCTATGATCGCATGATATTTGCTTTCAATTCTGTTGTGCACGTTGTAAAAAACCTGAGCATGT
GTAGCTCAGATCCTTACCGCCGGTTTCGGTTCATTCTAATGAATATATCACCCGTTACTATCGTATTTTT
ATGAATAATATTCTCCGTTCAATTTACTGATTGTACCCTACTACTTATATGTACAATATTAAAATGAAAA
CAATATATTGTGCTGAATAGGTTTATAGCGACATCTATGATAGAGCGCCACAATAACAAACAATTGCGTT
TTATTATTACAAATCCAATTTTAAAAAAAGCGGCAGAACCGGTCAAACCTAAAAGACTGATTACATAAAT
CTTATTCAAATTTCAAAAGTGCCCCAGGGGCTAGTATCTACGACACACCGAGCGGCGAACTAATAACGCT
CACTGAAGGGAACTCCGGTTCCCCGCCGGCGCGCATGGGTGAGATTCCTTGAAGTTGAGTATTGGCCGTC
CGCTCTACCGAAAGTTACGGGCACCATTCAACCCGGTCCAGCACGGCGGCCGGGTAACCGACTTGCTGCC
CCGAGAATTATGCAGCATTTTTTTGGTGTATGTGGGCCCCAAATGAAGTGCAGGTCAAACCTTGACAGTG
ACGACAAATCGTTGGGCGGGTCCAGGGCGAATTTTGCGACAACATGTCGAGGCTCAGCAGGACCTGCAGG
CATGCAAGCTAGCTTACTAGTGATGCATATTCTATAGTGTCACCTAAATCTGCGGCCGC
Features (pLannotate 1.2.2; 14 found; start..end, strand, type, name):
     18..172     +  CDS            lacZα (fragment): LacZα fragment of β-galactosidase; lacZ fragment
    203..631     -  rep_origin     f1 ori (sequence partly withheld): f1 bacteriophage origin of replication; arrow indicates direction of (+) strand synthesis
    658..762     +  promoter       AmpR promoter: bla
    763..1623    +  CDS            AmpR: β-lactamase; bla; confers resistance to ampicillin, carbenicillin, and related antibiotics
   1794..2382    +  rep_origin     ori: high-copy-number ColE1/pMB1/pBR322/pUC origin of replication
   2565..2657    +  CDS            lacI (fragment): lac repressor; lacI; The lac repressor binds to the lac operator to inhibit transcription in E. coli. This inhibition can be relieved by adding lactose or isopropyl-β-D-thiogalactopyranoside (IPTG).
   2670..2691    +  protein_bind   CAP binding site: CAP binding activates transcription in the presence of cAMP. E. coli catabolite activator protein
   2706..2736    +  promoter       lac promoter: promoter for the E. coli lac operon
   2744..2760    +  protein_bind   lac operator: The lac repressor binds to the lac operator to inhibit transcription in E. coli. This inhibition can be relieved by adding lactose or isopropyl-β-D-thiogalactopyranoside (IPTG). lac repressor encoded by lacI
   2785..3666    +  CDS            IBMP_CAMVB (fragment): Experimental evidence at protein level: Swiss-Prot protein existence level 1. Enhances the ribosomal termination-reinitiation event leading to the translation of major open reading frames on the polycistronic viral RNAs. From Cauliflower mosaic virus (strain Bari 1) (CaMV).
   3850..4195    +  promoter       CaMV 35S promoter: strong constitutive promoter from cauliflower mosaic virus
   4254..4961    +  terminator     OCS terminator: octopine synthase terminator
   4962..4981    +  misc_feature   MCS (fragment): pUC18/19 multiple cloning site
   5002..5020    -  promoter       SP6 promoter: promoter for bacteriophage SP6 RNA polymerase
