[The description below was written by a language model from this plasmid's Addgene catalogue record and pLannotate feature annotations shown in this document.]
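Description:
pART7 is an empty plant expression and cloning vector of about 5 kb, described by the depositor as a derivative of pGEM-9Zf(-). It is propagated in E. coli as a high-copy plasmid through a ColE1/pUC-type origin and selected with ampicillin via the β-lactamase gene and its native promoter. Remnants of the parental phagemid are annotated in the sequence. These include an f1 origin for single-stranded DNA production, an SP6 promoter, lacZα and lacI fragments, and the lac promoter, operator and CAP binding site.

The working part of the plasmid is an expression cassette made of the strong constitutive cauliflower mosaic virus 35S promoter followed by the octopine synthase (OCS) terminator. The short interval between them corresponds to the multiple cloning site described by the depositor, into which a gene of interest is inserted. The annotation also detects a fragment of a CaMV open reading frame (the viral transactivator/inclusion body protein) immediately upstream of the core 35S promoter. This most likely reflects the extended piece of viral genomic sequence that was carried along with the promoter, not an intended coding payload. No insert, tag, reporter or plant selectable marker is present.

According to the record, a gene cloned into pART7 can be transiently expressed in plant cells under 35S control. Two NotI sites also allow the cloned gene to be excised and moved into a binary vector. The associated publication describes such a binary vector system, designed for efficient integration of cloned DNA into the plant genome. The sequenced record is 5,030 nt, slightly shorter than the 5,042 bp listed for the backbone.
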