Addgene plasmid #247985: pART7
Purpose: (Empty Backbone) Cloning vector to transiently express an inserted gene in plant cells under the control of the 35S CaMV promoter.
Depositing lab: Andrew Gleave & Christoph Plieth. Depositing organization: New Zealand Institute for Plant & Food Research. Publication: A versatile binary vector system with a T-DNA organisational structure conducive to efficient integration of cloned DNA into the plant genome. Gleave AP. Plant Mol Biol. 1992 Dec;20(6):1203-7. PubMed 1463857.
Backbone
  Vector backbone: pART7
  Backbone manufacturer: Andrew Gleave
  Backbone size (bp): 5042
  Vector type: Plant Expression
Growth in bacteria
  Bacterial resistance: Ampicillin, 100 μg/mL
  Growth temperature: 37°C
  Growth strain: DH5alpha
  Copy number: High Copy
Gene/Insert
  Gene/Insert name: None
Terms and licenses: Academic/Nonprofit Terms; Industry Terms: Not Available to Industry
Depositor comments: pART7 is a synthetic cloning vector harbouring a CaMV 35S promoter and a multi cloning site for inserting genes intended to be transiently expressed in plants. Two NotI restriction sites allow to excise the cloned gene for subcloning into a binary vector. pART7 is a derivative of pGEM-9zf- (GenBank X65312). See the Supplemental Document under Resource Information for more details, including annotated maps.
How to cite: pART7 was a gift from Andrew Gleave & Christoph Plieth (Addgene plasmid # 247985 ; http://n2t.net/addgene:247985 ; RRID:Addgene_247985)
